>Addgene plasmid #98099 | Zebrafish aBb crystallin 2kb promoter/AcGFP | addgene full sequence | sequence record 193847 | Addgene NGS Result
TAGTTATTACTAGCGCTACCGGACTCAGATCTCGAGAGACGTTACAGTGGGCTATTTAGCACTGTCATTA
ATCTGCAGTTATAATCAAATTATGTTTATAGAAAAGTTAGTAATAAACATTTATACACAAGTATTTATGT
GTATAAAGCATCTGTTTTGTGAGAAGTGCTTCTCATATGATATGTGAGCGACCCGTATAGCTTTACTGTT
GACATTTTAACCTTTTAAACTTTGTCGTACATCACGCCCACCAAAAGAGTACCATTGGTACCCTTTTAGC
ATTGGAAACGCAAGCCTAATAAGATGACTCATACCGACCCGTGCCGTACCGTACTGAACCAGGCAGTAGA
AACAAGCCATTAGAAACCTTTTTCAAGAACATAATGATAATTAATGCTGATGATAATTAAATGAATTGCA
AAAAACTGAAAAATAAATACATAAATAAATAAAAAAACACTCTCCTTCACTATTGTTAAAGCTGTTTGGA
CAGAACTGTGTGTAGGTATAGTGTGTCCACTGTCATATTGCAGTGATATAAACAAGTCTCTTTTTTTATT
TCCTGACGTTAAAATAGGACTCAAATCCCTCCCATTTTGAGGCCCACTGCAATGTGACATAGGAGTGCGG
TTTCCACAACCACTGAACTGATTGATAGCTGCATATTAAAATATCTGTAACTCGTATAATCATATCAACA
AGACAGGACGTGCGTAAAGCAACTGGAATTAAAAGATCTGTTCAGCTTGTGTGATCATCAATCATCATTA
AAAGTGATCAAGGAGGGGGTTTACAAGTTTAAAAAGTTTTTAAAACAGTGCATGTTTGTAATAAATCACA
GTGATTTACTTCAGCTTTACTTTATCACCACAGCTGCATGTCAGTACTATTATAAAAGAGGATGCTTCAA
TCCCAGTTTGTGGATATTAAATCAGGTGTATTTTGTACATTAACATAATGGATATCCATACAGCAGTGGA
TATTACCATGTATCCTGTCACATTTGTGTGCAAAAATTTGCAAAGTTCAATGGTGCGCTGTGTGTGTGCG
CGCGCGCATGTGCTTTGTAATGACTCATCGTTTGTGTGTGACTCATCGTTGCAGAAAGGCTTGAATTAAC
TCCACAACTAATACATCTAATGACCATTGGGAAAGTTCTTACGGTAGAATTTCTTACAAGCGTTACGTGA
GATCTGCTTCCTTCATGTCTGTCACTGTGCTGTTTATCTGACACAGCCAAGGCAGAGATTGTGGCACACT
CTGACAGGCGCGTGGGAACAGTGAGTGGGGAGAAACAGCATTAAAGGCACAGGCCACAAAAACAGCTATA
ATGTGTTCAGAAAATTACAAACTTCTGAAAGGCATAACAAATAATCTGATTGTTGTTTTGAGCTGAATTT
TTACAGACAGACTCTGGACACAAAGATTTATCCTAAACCTTGAAAGATTGATAAAATAAAAGAACATAGA
CTGATAACACACCAACTAAGACTGCTTACCTCTCCAAAATGTCGATGCCCATTCAGTGTGTGCCAGCTCA
AGTAAGCCCAGTAATATGTTGTCCGGCTGAGGGCTTGTTCATGGGGATTGACTTTGTATGGTGGTTATCC
TGGCACAGTTTTCTCAGCCGCGTTCATTGTCAGTTTCTGTAAAGACTAAAACCTCCAAAATACACACGGG
CACATCACCTCACGGGCATCCTAATCTCCGTTGGCATTAAATCTAGCCACTGGAATGCCAAGCACCTACA
AACTTAACTCAATCCTGGCAGGTTCGCCGGACCAGACAGCGCAGATTCCAGTGAACACATGCGGGAGGCA
CTATCATCACAATTAAGGGCTCACGCTGTAATCCAGCCGGTATCTGCGAGAACTGAAATCCGATCAGCTC
TTTGGATAAATACTGTACAGAGAGTGATGGAGGGAAGAGGGGAAGGGGAGAACACAGTGGGAGGGCTGCA
GTGAAAGAGGCAAATGAACGTCATTCACATAATTATTCCAAAAAAGGTCCGTAGTGGGCTCGTCTGCCAG
GGGCCGTCAGTATCACTCTATTTAAGTGCGTAGACAGAAGATTTGCAGAAGAGGCCCAGACTCAAAGGAT
CCACCGGTCGCCACCATGGTGAGCAAGGGCGCCGAGCTGTTCACCGGCATCGTGCCCATCCTGATCGAGC
TGAATGGCGATGTGAATGGCCACAAGTTCAGCGTGAGCGGCGAGGGCGAGGGCGATGCCACCTACGGCAA
GCTGACCCTGAAGTTCATCTGCACCACCGGCAAGCTGCCTGTGCCCTGGCCCACCCTGGTGACCACCCTG
AGCTACGGCGTGCAGTGCTTCTCACGCTACCCCGATCACATGAAGCAGCACGACTTCTTCAAGAGCGCCA
TGCCTGAGGGCTACATCCAGGAGCGCACCATCTTCTTCGAGGATGACGGCAACTACAAGTCGCGCGCCGA
GGTGAAGTTCGAGGGCGATACCCTGGTGAATCGCATCGAGCTGACCGGCACCGATTTCAAGGAGGATGGC
AACATCCTGGGCAATAAGATGGAGTACAACTACAACGCCCACAATGTGTACATCATGACCGACAAGGCCA
AGAATGGCATCAAGGTGAACTTCAAGATCCGCCACAACATCGAGGATGGCAGCGTGCAGCTGGCCGACCA
CTACCAGCAGAATACCCCCATCGGCGATGGCCCTGTGCTGCTGCCCGATAACCACTACCTGTCCACCCAG
AGCGCCCTGTCCAAGGACCCCAACGAGAAGCGCGATCACATGATCTACTTCGGCTTCGTGACCGCCGCCG
CCATCACCCACGGCATGGATGAGCTGTACAAGTGAGCGGCCGCGACTCTAGATCATAATCAGCCATACCA
CATTTGTAGAGGTTTTACTTGCTTTAAAAAACCTCCCACACCTCCCCCTGAACCTGAAACATAAAATGAA
TGCAATTGTTGTTGTTAACTTGTTTATTGCAGCTTATAATGGTTACAAATAAAGCAATAGCATCACAAAT
TTCACAAATAAAGCATTTTTTTCACTGCATTCTAGTTGTGGTTTGTCCAAACTCATCAATGTATCTTAAG
GCGTAAATTGTAAGCGTTAATATTTTGTTAAAATTCGCGTTAAATTTTTGTTAAATCAGCTCATTTTTTA
ACCAATAGGCCGAAATCGGCAAAATCCCTTATAAATCAAAAGAATAGACCGAGATAGGGT
[37 nt withheld, positions 3211-3247]
AAAGAACGTGGACTCCAACGTCAAAGG
[49 nt withheld, positions 3275-3323]
T
[91 nt withheld, positions 3325-3415]
G
[124 nt withheld, positions 3417-3540]
CAGGTGGCACTTTTCGGGGAAATGTGCGCGGAACCCCTATTTGTTTATTTTTCTAAATACATTCAAATAT
GTATCCGCTCATGAGACAATAACCCTGATAAATGCTTCAATAATATTGAAAAAGGAAGAGTCCTGAGGCG
GAAAGAACCAGCTGTGGAATGTGTGTCAGTTAGGGTGTGGAAAGTCCCCAGGCTCCCCAGCAGGCAGAAG
TATGCAAAGCATGCATCTCAATTAGTCAGCAACCAGGTGTGGAAAGTCCCCAGGCTCCCCAGCAGGCAGA
AGTATGCAAAGCATGCATCTCAATTAGTCAGCAACCATAGTCCCGCCCCTAACTCCGCCCATCCCGCCCC
TAACTCCGCCCAGTTCCGCCCATTCTCCGCCCCATGGCTGACTAATTTTTTTTATTTATGCAGAGGCCGA
GGCCGCCTCGGCCTCTGAGCTATTCCAGAAGTAGTGAGGAGGCTTTTTTGGAGGCCTAGGCTTTTGCAAA
GATCGATCAAGAGACAGGATGAGGATCGTTTCGCATGATTGAACAAGATGGATTGCACGCAGGTTCTCCG
GCCGCTTGGGTGGAGAGGCTATTCGGCTATGACTGGGCACAACAGACAATCGGCTGCTCTGATGCCGCCG
TGTTCCGGCTGTCAGCGCAGGGGCGCCCGGTTCTTTTTGTCAAGACCGACCTGTCCGGTGCCCTGAATGA
ACTGCAAGACGAGGCAGCGCGGCTATCGTGGCTGGCCACGACGGGCGTTCCTTGCGCAGCTGTGCTCGAC
GTTGTCACTGAAGCGGGAAGGGACTGGCTGCTATTGGGCGAAGTGCCGGGGCAGGATCTCCTGTCATCTC
ACCTTGCTCCTGCCGAGAAAGTATCCATCATGGCTGATGCAATGCGGCGGCTGCATACGCTTGATCCGGC
TACCTGCCCATTCGACCACCAAGCGAAACATCGCATCGAGCGAGCACGTACTCGGATGGAAGCCGGTCTT
GTCGATCAGGATGATCTGGACGAAGAGCATCAGGGGCTCGCGCCAGCCGAACTGTTCGCCAGGCTCAAGG
CGAGCATGCCCGACGGCGAGGATCTCGTCGTGACCCATGGCGATGCCTGCTTGCCGAATATCATGGTGGA
AAATGGCCGCTTTTCTGGATTCATCGACTGTGGCCGGCTGGGTGTGGCGGACCGCTATCAGGACATAGCG
TTGGCTACCCGTGATATTGCTGAAGAGCTTGGCGGCGAATGGGCTGACCGCTTCCTCGTGCTTTACGGTA
TCGCCGCTCCCGATTCGCAGCGCATCGCCTTCTATCGCCTTCTTGACGAGTTCTTCTGAGCGGGACTCTG
GGGTTCGAAATGACCGACCAAGCGACGCCCAACCTGCCATCACGAGATTTCGATTCCACCGCCGCCTTCT
ATGAAAGGTTGGGCTTCGGAATCGTTTTCCGGGACGCCGGCTGGATGATCCTCCAGCGCGGGGATCTCAT
GCTGGAGTTCTTCGCCCACCCTAGGGGGAGGCTAACTGAAACACGGAAGGAGACAATACCGGAAGGAACC
CGCGCTATGACGGCAATAAAAAGACAGAATAAAACGCACGGTGTTGGGTCGTTTGTTCATAAACGCGGGG
TTCGGTCCCAGGGCTGGCACTCTGTCGATACCCCACCGAGACCCCATTGGGGCCAATACGCCCGCGTTTC
TTCCTTTTCCCCACCCCACCCCCCAAGTTCGGGTGAAGGCCCAGGGCTCGCAGCCAACGTCGGGGCGGCA
GGCCCTGCCATAGCCTCAGGTTACTCATATATACTTTAGATTGATTTAAAACTTCATTTTTAATTTAAAA
GGATCTAGGTGAAGATCCTTTTTGATAATCTCATGACCAAAATCCCTTAACGTGAGTTTTCGTTCCACTG
AGCGTCAGACCCCGTAGAAAAGATCAAAGGATCTTCTTGAGATCCTTTTTTTCTGCGCGTAATCTGCTGC
TTGCAAACAAAAAAACCACCGCTACCAGCGGTGGTTTGTTTGCCGGATCAAGAGCTACCAACTCTTTTTC
CGAAGGTAACTGGCTTCAGCAGAGCGCAGATACCAAATACTGTTCTTCTAGTGTAGCCGTAGTTAGGCCA
CCACTTCAAGAACTCTGTAGCACCGCCTACATACCTCGCTCTGCTAATCCTGTTACCAGTGGCTGCTGCC
AGTGGCGATAAGTCGTGTCTTACCGGGTTGGACTCAAGACGATAGTTACCGGATAAGGCGCAGCGGTCGG
GCTGAACGGGGGGTTCGTGCACACAGCCCAGCTTGGAGCGAACGACCTACACCGAACTGAGATACCTACA
GCGTGAGCTATGAGAAAGCGCCACGCTTCCCGAAGGGAGAAAGGCGGACAGGTATCCGGTAAGCGGCAGG
GTCGGAACAGGAGAGCGCACGAGGGAGCTTCCAGGGGGAAACGCCTGGTATCTTTATAGTCCTGTCGGGT
TTCGCCACCTCTGACTTGAGCGTCGATTTTTGTGATGCTCGTCAGGGGGGCGGAGCCTATGGAAAAACGC
CAGCAACGCGGCCTTTTTACGGTTCCTGGCCTTTTGCTGGCCTTTTGCTCACATGTTCTTTCCTGCGTTA
TCCCCTGATTCTGTGGATAACCGTATTACCGCCATGCAT
Features (pLannotate 1.2.2; 12 found; start..end, strand, type, name):
     10..36      +  misc_feature   MCS (fragment): multiple cloning site
   2116..2835    +  CDS            AcGFP1: Aequorea coerulescens GFP mammalian codon-optimized
   2851..2934    +  CDS            large T antigen (fragment): large T antigen from SV40 (simian virus 40)
   2957..3078    +  polyA_signal   SV40 poly(A) signal: SV40 polyadenylation signal
   3112..3540    -  rep_origin     f1 ori (sequence partly withheld): f1 bacteriophage origin of replication; arrow indicates direction of (+) strand synthesis
   3567..3671    +  promoter       AmpR promoter: bla
   3673..4030    +  promoter       SV40 promoter: SV40 enhancer and early promoter
   4065..4859    +  CDS            NeoR/KanR: aminoglycoside phosphotransferase from Tn5; aph(3')-II (or nptII); confers resistance to neomycin, kanamycin, and G418 (Geneticin®)
   4880..5032    +  CDS            ble (fragment): BLE_KLEPN - Experimental evidence at protein level: Swiss-Prot protein existence level 1. Binding protein with a strong affinity to the bleomycin family of antibiotics. Binds to CL990; an antimitotic-antibiotic compound. From Klebsiella pneumoniae.
   5091..5138    +  polyA_signal   HSV TK poly(A) signal: herpes simplex virus thymidine kinase polyadenylation signal (Cole and Stacy, 1985)
   5229..5245    -  polyA_signal   bGH poly(A) signal (fragment): bovine growth hormone polyadenylation signal
   5467..6055    +  rep_origin     ori: high-copy-number ColE1/pMB1/pBR322/pUC origin of replication
