[The description below was written by a language model from this plasmid's Addgene catalogue record and pLannotate feature annotations shown in this document.]
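Description:
Zebrafish aBb crystallin 2kb promoter/AcGFP is a promoter-reporter plasmid built on Clontech's pAcGFP1-1, a promoterless GFP vector designed for testing candidate regulatory DNA. A 2,092 bp fragment from immediately upstream of the zebrafish (Danio rerio) alpha Bb-crystallin gene, cryabb (positions -2092 to -1), was inserted between the XhoI and BamHI sites of the multiple cloning site, both of which remain intact. The feature table leaves this stretch unannotated, but it fits the gap between the residual MCS fragment and the start of the AcGFP1 coding sequence. AcGFP1, a mammalian codon-optimized green fluorescent protein from Aequorea coerulescens, therefore depends on the crystallin fragment for transcription, and its message is terminated by the SV40 polyadenylation signal. Although the catalogue lists GFP as a C-terminal tag on the backbone, the insert is a promoter, so GFP acts as a transcriptional reporter and not as a fusion partner.

The plasmid is maintained at high copy in E. coli through a pUC-type ColE1 origin and is selected with kanamycin. The Tn5 NeoR/KanR gene sits behind tandem bacterial (bla) and SV40 early promoters and is followed by an HSV TK poly(A) signal, so the same cassette could in principle confer G418 resistance in eukaryotic cells. An f1 origin is also present. The short large T antigen, ble and bGH hits are fragmentary annotations of backbone sequence, not functional elements. The sequenced record is 6,169 nt, slightly shorter than the stated 6,201 bp. According to the record, the construct serves to examine where and when this native alpha-crystallin promoter segment drives expression, with zebrafish as the model system.
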