Addgene plasmid #98099: Zebrafish aBb crystallin 2kb promoter/AcGFP
Purpose: Zebrafish aBb crystallin 2kb promoter segment driving GFP expression
Depositing lab: Mason Posner. Depositing organization: Ashland University. Publication: The zebrafish as a model system for analyzing mammalian and native alpha-crystallin promoter function. Posner M, Murray KL, McDonald MS, Eighinger H, Andrew B, Drossman A, Haley Z, Nussbaum J, David LL, Lampi KJ. PeerJ. 2017 Nov 27;5:e4093. doi: 10.7717/peerj.4093. eCollection 2017. PubMed 29201567.
Backbone
  Vector backbone: pAcGFP1-1
  Backbone manufacturer: Clontech
  Backbone size w/o insert (bp): 4100
  Total vector size (bp): 6201
  Modifications to backbone: None
  Vector type: GFP expressing
Growth in bacteria
  Bacterial resistance: Kanamycin, 50 μg/mL
  Growth temperature: 37°C
  Growth strain: DH5alpha
  Copy number: High Copy
Gene/Insert
  Gene/Insert name: Alpha Bb-crystallin promoter 2 kb fragment, Danio rerio (alt names: Danio Cryabb; Cryabb)
  Species: D. rerio (zebrafish)
  Insert size (bp): 2092
  GenBank ID: NM_001002670.2
  Entrez Gene: cryabb (a.k.a. cryab2, wu:fe37f08, zgc:91937)
  Promoter: Danio alpha Bb-crystallin 2 kb fragment (-2092/-1)
  Tag / fusion protein: GFP (C terminal on backbone)
  Cloning method: Restriction Enzyme; 5′ cloning site Xho1 (not destroyed); 3′ cloning site BamH1 (not destroyed)
  Sequencing primers: 5′ TTCTTTCCTGCGTTATCC; 3′ CCATTCACATCGCCATTCA
Terms and licenses: Academic/Nonprofit Terms; Industry Terms: Not Available to Industry
How to cite: Zebrafish aBb crystallin 2kb promoter/AcGFP was a gift from Mason Posner (Addgene plasmid # 98099 ; http://n2t.net/addgene:98099 ; RRID:Addgene_98099)
